>Addgene plasmid #197978 | pNIC-Bio2_MVPI_SMAC(delta(55))_9His | addgene full sequence | sequence record 389067 | Addgene NGS Result
TAATACGACTCACTATAGGGGAATTGTGAGCGGATAACAATTCCCCTCTAGAAATAATTTTGTTTAACTT
TAAGAAGGAGATATACATATGGTTCCTATCGCGCAGAAATCTGAACCTCATTCCTTGTCGTCGGAAGCTT
TGATGCGTCGTGCTGTATCTTTAGTCACGGATTCCACCTCAACTTTTTTGAGCCAAACAACATATGCGCT
TATTGAAGCGATTACAGAATACACTAAAGCGGTGTATACTCTGACTAGTTTGTATCGCCAGTATACTTCC
CTTCTTGGAAAAATGAATAGTGAAGAAGAGGATGAAGTATGGCAAGTTATTATCGGAGCCCGCGCGGAAA
TGACTAGTAAACATCAGGAGTACTTGAAGTTAGAAACCACCTGGATGACCGCTGTAGGGTTGAGTGAGAT
GGCTGCTGAAGCGGCCTATCAGACTGGAGCCGATCAGGCATCAATTACAGCACGTAACCACATCCAATTA
GTGAAGCTGCAAGTCGAAGAAGTACACCAACTTTCGCGCAAAGCAGAGACCAAATTGGCCGAGGCTCAAA
TTGAGGAGCTGCGCCAAAAAACCCAGGAAGAGGGGGAAGAACGTGCAGAATCGGAGCAGGAGGCTTATCT
TCGTGAGGATCACCATCATCATCATCATCACCATCATTGATAAGGATCCGAATTCGAGCTCCGTCGACAA
GCTTGCGGCCGCACTCGAGCACCACCACCACCACCACTGAGATCCGGCTGCTAACAAAGCCCGAAAGGAA
GCTGAGTTGGCTGCTGCCACCGCTGAGCAATAACTAGCATAACCCCTTGGGGCCTCTAAACGGGTCTTGA
GGGGTTTTTTGCTGAAAGGAGGAACTATATCCGGATTGGCGAATGGG
[124 nt withheld, positions 888-1011]
C
[91 nt withheld, positions 1013-1103]
A
[49 nt withheld, positions 1105-1153]
CCTTTGACGTTGGAGTCCACGTTCTTT
[37 nt withheld, positions 1181-1217]
ACCCTATCTCGGTCTATTCTTTTGATTTATAAGGGATTTTGCCGATTTCGGCCTATTGGTTAAAAAATGA
GCTGATTTAACAAAAATTTAACGCGAATTTTAACAAAATATTAACGCTTACAATTTAGGTGGCACTTTTC
GGGGAAATGTGCGCGGAACCCCTATTTGTTTATTTTTCTAAATACATTCAAATATGTATCCGCTCATGAA
TTAATTCTTAGAAAAACTCATCGAGCATCAAATGAAACTGCAATTTATTCATATCAGGATTATCAATACC
ATATTTTTGAAAAAGCCGTTTCTGTAATGAAGGAGAAAACTCACCGAGGCAGTTCCATAGGATGGCAAGA
TCCTGGTATCGGTCTGCGATTCCGACTCGTCCAACATCAATACAACCTATTAATTTCCCCTCGTCAAAAA
TAAGGTTATCAAGTGAGAAATCACCATGAGTGACGACTGAATCCGGTGAGAATGGCAAAAGTTTATGCAT
TTCTTTCCAGACTTGTTCAACAGGCCAGCCATTACGCTCGTCATCAAAATCACTCGCATCAACCAAACCG
TTATTCATTCGTGATTGCGCCTGAGCGAGACGAAATACGCGATCGCTGTTAAAAGGACAATTACAAACAG
GAATCGAATGCAACCGGCGCAGGAACACTGCCAGCGCATCAACAATATTTTCACCTGAATCAGGATATTC
TTCTAATACCTGGAATGCTGTTTTCCCGGGGATCGCAGTGGTGAGTAACCATGCATCATCAGGAGTACGG
ATAAAATGCTTGATGGTCGGAAGAGGCATAAATTCCGTCAGCCAGTTTAGTCTGACCATCTCATCTGTAA
CATCATTGGCAACGCTACCTTTGCCATGTTTCAGAAACAACTCTGGCGCATCGGGCTTCCCATACAATCG
ATAGATTGTCGCACCTGATTGCCCGACATTATCGCGAGCCCATTTATACCCATATAAATCAGCATCCATG
TTGGAATTTAATCGCGGCCTAGAGCAAGACGTTTCCCGTTGAATATGGCTCATAACACCCCTTGTATTAC
TGTTTATGTAAGCAGACAGTTTTATTGTTCATGACCAAAATCCCTTAACGTGAGTTTTCGTTCCACTGAG
CGTCAGACCCCGTAGAAAAGATCAAAGGATCTTCTTGAGATCCTTTTTTTCTGCGCGTAATCTGCTGCTT
GCAAACAAAAAAACCACCGCTACCAGCGGTGGTTTGTTTGCCGGATCAAGAGCTACCAACTCTTTTTCCG
AAGGTAACTGGCTTCAGCAGAGCGCAGATACCAAATACTGTCCTTCTAGTGTAGCCGTAGTTAGGCCACC
ACTTCAAGAACTCTGTAGCACCGCCTACATACCTCGCTCTGCTAATCCTGTTACCAGTGGCTGCTGCCAG
TGGCGATAAGTCGTGTCTTACCGGGTTGGACTCAAGACGATAGTTACCGGATAAGGCGCAGCGGTCGGGC
TGAACGGGGGGTTCGTGCACACAGCCCAGCTTGGAGCGAACGACCTACACCGAACTGAGATACCTACAGC
GTGAGCTATGAGAAAGCGCCACGCTTCCCGAAGGGAGAAAGGCGGACAGGTATCCGGTAAGCGGCAGGGT
CGGAACAGGAGAGCGCACGAGGGAGCTTCCAGGGGGAAACGCCTGGTATCTTTATAGTCCTGTCGGGTTT
CGCCACCTCTGACTTGAGCGTCGATTTTTGTGATGCTCGTCAGGGGGGCGGAGCCTATGGAAAAACGCCA
GCAACGCGGCCTTTTTACGGTTCCTGGCCTTTTGCTGGCCTTTTGCTCACATGTTCTTTCCTGCGTTATC
CCCTGATTCTGTGGATAACCGTATTACCGCCTTTGAGTGAGCTGATACCGCTCGCCGCAGCCGAACGACC
GAGCGCAGCGAGTCAGTGAGCGAGGAAGCGGAAGAGCGCCTGATGCGGTATTTTCTCCTTACGCATCTGT
GCGGTATTTCACACCGCAATGGTGCACTCTCAGTACAATCTGCTCTGATGCCGCATAGTTAAGCCAGTAT
ACACTCCGCTATCGCTACGTGACTGGGTCATGGCTGCGCCCCGACACCCGCCAACACCCGCTGACGCGCC
CTGACGGGCTTGTCTGCTCCCGGCATCCGCTTACAGACAAGCTGTGACCGTCTCCGGGAGCTGCATGTGT
CAGAGGTTTTCACCGTCATCACCGAAACGCGCGAGGCAGCTGCGGTAAAGCTCATCAGCGTGGTCGTGAA
GCGATTCACAGATGTCTGCCTGTTCATCCGCGTCCAGCTCGTTGAGTTTCTCCAGAAGCGTTAATGTCTG
GCTTCTGATAAAGCGGGCCATGTTAAGGGCGGTTTTTTCCTGTTTGGTCACTGATGCCTCCGTGTAAGGG
GGATTTCTGTTCATGGGGGTAATGATACCGATGAAACGAGAGAGGATGCTCACGATACGGGTTACTGATG
ATGAACATGCCCGGTTACTGGAACGTTGTGAGGGTAAACAACTGGCGGTATGGATGCGGCGGGACCAGAG
AAAAATCACTCAGGGTCAATGCCAGCGCTTCGTTAATACAGATGTAGGTGTTCCACAGGGTAGCCAGCAG
CATCCTGCGATGCAGATCCGGAACATAATGGTGCAGGGCGCTGACTTCCGCGTTTCCAGACTTTACGAAA
CACGGAAACCGAAGACCATTCATGTTGTTGCTCAGGTCGCAGACGTTTTGCAGCAGCAGTCGCTTCACGT
TCGCTCGCGTATCGGTGATTCATTCTGCTAACCAGTAAGGCAACCCCGCCAGCCTAGCCGGGTCCTCAAC
GACAGGAGCACGATCATGCGCACCCGTGGGGCCGCCATGCCGGCGATAATGGCCTGCTTCTCGCCGAAAC
GTTTGGTGGCGGGACCAGTGACGAAGGCTTGAGCGAGGGCGTGCAAGATTCCGAATACCGCAAGCGACAG
GCCGATCATCGTCGCGCTCCAGCGAAAGCGGTCCTCGCCGAAAATGACCCAGAGCGCTGCCGGCACCTGT
CCTACGAGTTGCATGATAAAGAAGACAGTCATAAGTGCGGCGACGATAGTCATGTCCCGCGCCCACCGGA
AGGAGCTGACTGGGTTGAAGGCTCTCAAGGGCATCGGTCGAGATCCCGGTGCCTAATGAGTGAGCTAACT
TACATTAATTGCGTTGCGCTCACTGCCCGCTTTCCAGTCGGGAAACCTGTCGTGCCAGCTGCATTAATGA
ATCGGCCAACGCGCGGGGAGAGGCGGTTTGCGTATTGGGCGCCAGGGTGGTTTTTCTTTTCACCAGTGAG
ACGGGCAACAGCTGATTGCCCTTCACCGCCTGGCCCTGAGAGAGTTGCAGCAAGCGGTCCACGCTGGTTT
GCCCCAGCAGGCGAAAATCCTGTTTGATGGTGGTTAACGGCGGGATATAACATGAGCTGTCTTCGGTATC
GTCGTATCCCACTACCGAGATATCCGCACCAACGCGCAGCCCGGACTCGGTAATGGCGCGCATTGCGCCC
AGCGCCATCTGATCGTTGGCAACCAGCATCGCAGTGGGAACGATGCCCTCATTCAGCATTTGCATGGTTT
GTTGAAAACCGGACATGGCACTCCAGTCGCCTTCCCGTTCCGCTATCGGCTGAATTTGATTGCGAGTGAG
ATATTTATGCCAGCCAGCCAGACGCAGACGCGCCGAGACAGAACTTAATGGGCCCGCTAACAGCGCGATT
TGCTGGTGACCCAATGCGACCAGATGCTCCACGCCCAGTCGCGTACCGTCTTCATGGGAGAAAATAATAC
TGTTGATGGGTGTCTGGTCAGAGACATCAAGAAATAACGCCGGAACATTAGTGCAGGCAGCTTCCACAGC
AATGGCATCCTGGTCATCCAGCTGATAGTTAATGATCAGCCCACTGACGCGTTGCGCGAGAAGATTGTGC
ACCGCCGCTTTACAGGCTTCGACGCCGCTTCGTTCTACCATCGACACCACCACGCTGGCACCCAGTTGAT
CGGCGCGAGATTTAATCGCCGCGACAATTTGCGACGGCGCGTGCAGGGCCAGACTGGAGGTGGCAACGCC
AATCAGCAACGACTGTTTGCCCGCCAGTTGTTGTGCCACGCGGTTGGGAATGTAATTCAGCTCCGCCATC
GCCGCTTCCACTTTTTCCCGCGTTTTCGCAGAAACGTGGCTGGCCTGGTTCACCACGCGGGAAACGGTCT
GATAAGAGACACCGGCATACTCTGCGACATCGTATAACGTTACTGGTTTCACATTCACCACCCTGAATTG
ACTCTCTTCCGGGCGCTATCATGCCATACCGCGAAAGGTTTTGCGCCATTCGATGGTGTCCGGGATCTCG
ACGCTCTCCCTTATGCGACTCCTGCATTAGGAAGCAGCCCAGTAGTAGGTTGAGGCCGTTGAGCACCGCC
GCCGCAAGGAATGGTGCATGCAAGGAGATGGCGCCCAACAGTCCCCCGGCCACGGGGCCTGCCACCATAC
CCACGCCGAAACAAGCGCTCATGAGCCCGAAGTGGCGAGCCCGATCTTCCCCATCGGTGATGTCGGCGAT
ATAGGCGCCAGCAACCGCACCTGTGGCGCCGGTGATGCCGGCCACGATGCGTCCGGCGTAGAGGATCGAG
ATCTCGATCCCGCGAAAT
Features (pLannotate 1.2.2; 20 found; start..end, strand, type, name):
      1..19      +  promoter       T7 promoter: promoter for bacteriophage T7 RNA polymerase
     20..44      +  protein_bind   lac operator: The lac repressor binds to the lac operator to inhibit transcription in E. coli. This inhibition can be relieved by adding lactose or isopropyl-β-D-thiogalactopyranoside (IPTG). lac repressor encoded by lacI
     59..81      +  RBS            RBS: efficient ribosome binding site from bacteriophage T7 gene 10 (Olins and Rangwala, 1989)
     92..640     +  CDS            DIABLO (fragment): DBLOH_HUMAN - Also known as SMAC. Experimental evidence at protein level: Swiss-Prot protein existence level 1. Promotes apoptosis by activating caspases in the cytochrome c/Apaf-1/caspase-9 pathway. Acts by opposing the inhibitory activity of inhibitor of apoptosis proteins (IAP). Inhibits the activity of BIRC6/bruce by inhibiting its binding to caspases. Isoform 3 attenuates the stability and apoptosis-inhibiting activity of XIAP/BIRC4 by promoting XIAP/BIRC4 ubiquitination and degradation through the ubiquitin-proteasome pathway. Isoform 3 also disrupts XIAP/BIRC4 interacting with processed
    644..660     +  CDS            capTEV™ (fragment): composite tag for in vivo biotinylation, TEV protease cleavage, and 6xHis tagging
    720..737     +  CDS            9xHis (fragment): 9xHis affinity tag
    747..796     +  CDS            SET1 (fragment): solubility-enhancement tag derived from T7 phage gene 10B
    804..851     +  terminator     T7 terminator: transcription terminator for bacteriophage T7 RNA polymerase
    888..1316    +  rep_origin     f1 ori (sequence partly withheld): f1 bacteriophage origin of replication; arrow indicates direction of (+) strand synthesis
   1369..1426    +  promoter       AmpR promoter (fragment): bla
   1435..2250    -  CDS            KanR: aminoglycoside phosphotransferase; aph(3')-Ia; confers resistance to kanamycin in bacteria or G418 (Geneticin®) in eukaryotes
   2372..2960    +  rep_origin     ori: high-copy-number ColE1/pMB1/pBR322/pUC origin of replication
   3146..3285    -  misc_feature   bom: basis of mobility region from pBR322
   3387..3578    -  CDS            rop: Rop protein, which maintains plasmids at low copy number; rop
   3595..3975    +  CDS            YPB1_ECOLX: Protein predicted: Swiss-Prot protein existence level 4. From Escherichia coli.
   4047..4338    -  CDS            TcR (fragment): tetracycline efflux protein; tet; confers resistance to tetracycline
   4353..4374    -  protein_bind   CAP binding site: CAP binding activates transcription in the presence of cAMP. E. coli catabolite activator protein
   4387..5469    -  CDS            lacI: lac repressor; lacI; The lac repressor binds to the lac operator to inhibit transcription in E. coli. This inhibition can be relieved by adding lactose or isopropyl-β-D-thiogalactopyranoside (IPTG).
   5470..5547    -  promoter       lacI promoter: lacI
   5555..5834    -  CDS            TcR (fragment): tetracycline efflux protein; tet; confers resistance to tetracycline
