[The description below was written by a language model from this plasmid's Addgene catalogue record and pLannotate feature annotations shown in this document.]
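Description:
pNIC-Bio2_MVPI_SMAC(delta(55))_9His is a bacterial expression plasmid built on the pNIC-Bio2 backbone, a pET-style T7 vector, for producing a mature form of human SMAC (DIABLO) in E. coli. It is selected with kanamycin through an aph(3')-Ia KanR gene and replicates from a ColE1/pMB1-type origin. The catalogue lists it as high copy, although the feature table also shows the pBR322-derived bom site and a rop gene, which normally restrains copy number. An f1 origin and remnants of the tetracycline resistance gene are also carried over from the parental backbone.

The expression cassette consists of a T7 promoter followed by a lac operator and the T7 gene 10 ribosome binding site, with a T7 terminator downstream. A plasmid-borne lacI gene supplies repressor, so transcription is IPTG-inducible in hosts that provide T7 RNA polymerase. The insert lacks residues 1–55, the mitochondrial targeting portion of the precursor, and carries an A56M substitution. The protein therefore begins MVPI rather than with the native AVPI IAP-binding motif exposed on processed SMAC.

The catalogue describes the 9His tag as N-terminal. The construct name and the annotation, however, place the His tag downstream of the DIABLO coding region, after a short fragment matching a TEV/biotinylation composite tag, which points to a C-terminal position. The short SET1 match after the tag is probably residual vector sequence. The associated work concerns structures of BIRC6–client complexes, so this construct most likely serves to make recombinant, affinity-purifiable SMAC with an altered N-terminus for biochemical or structural comparison, though the record states only E. coli expression as its purpose.
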