Addgene plasmid #197978: pNIC-Bio2_MVPI_SMAC(delta(55))_9His
Purpose: E. coli expression of MVPI-SMAC(delta(55))_9His
Depositing lab: Eric Fischer. Depositing organization: Dana-Farber Cancer Institute. Publication: Structures of BIRC6-client complexes provide a mechanism of SMAC-mediated release of caspases. Hunkeler M, Jin CY, Fischer ES. Science. 2023 Mar 17;379(6637):1105-1111. doi: 10.1126/science.ade5750. Epub 2023 Feb 9. PubMed 36758104.
Backbone
  Vector backbone: pNIC-Bio2
  Vector type: Bacterial Expression
Growth in bacteria
  Bacterial resistance: Kanamycin, 50 μg/mL
  Growth temperature: 37°C
  Growth strain: DH5alpha
  Copy number: High Copy
Gene/Insert
  Gene/Insert name: Smac (alt name: Diablo)
  Species: H. sapiens (human)
  Insert size (bp): 579
  Mutation: delta (1-55), A56M
  Entrez Gene: DIABLO (a.k.a. DFNA64, SMAC)
  Tag / fusion protein: 9His (N terminal on insert)
  Cloning method: Gibson Cloning
Terms and licenses: Academic/Nonprofit Terms; Industry Terms: Not Available to Industry
Depositor comments: Electroporation recommended. Please visit https://www.biorxiv.org/content/10.1101/2022.08.19.504532v1 for bioRxiv preprint.
How to cite: pNIC-Bio2_MVPI_SMAC(delta(55))_9His was a gift from Eric Fischer (Addgene plasmid # 197978 ; http://n2t.net/addgene:197978 ; RRID:Addgene_197978)
